>Addgene plasmid #131064 | pYJ20-PB-U6-Mafa-acti-gRNA3 | addgene full sequence | sequence record 256740 | Addgene NGS Result
ACTCTTCCTTTTTCAATATTATTGAAGCATTTATCAGGGTTATTGTCTCATGAGCGGATACATATTTGAA
TGTATTTAGAAAAATAAACAAATAGGGGTTCCGCGCACATTTCCCCGAAAAGTGCCACCTGACGTCTAAG
AAACCATTATTATCATGACATTAACCTATAAAAATAGGCGTATCACGAGGCCCTTTCGTCTCGCGCGTTT
CGGTGATGACGGTGAAAACCTCTGACACATGCAGCTCCCGGAGACGGTCACAGCTTGTCTGTAAGCGGAT
GCCGGGAGCAGACAAGCCCGTCAGGGCGCGTCAGCGGGTGTTGGCGGGTGTCGGGGCTGGCTTAACTATG
CGGCATCAGAGCAGATTGTACTGAGAGTGCACCATATGGACATATTGTCGTTAGAACGCGGCTACAATTA
ATACATAACCTTATGTATCATACACATACGATTTAGGTGACACTATAGAACTCGACCTCGAGGCTGGCAC
GACAGGTTTCCCGACTGGAAAGCGGGCAGTGAGCGCAACGCAATTAATGTGAGTTAGCTCACTCATTAGG
CACCCCAGGCTTTACACTTTATGCTTCCGGCTCGTATGTTGTGTGGAATTGTGAGCGGATAACAATTTCA
CACAGGAAACAGCTATGACCATGATTACGCCAAGCTCGAAATTAACCCTCACTAAAGGGAACAAAAGCTG
GAGCTCGTCTTTGATCAAAACGCAAATCGACGAAAATGTGTCGGACAATATCAAGTCGATGAGCGAAAAA
CTAAAAAGGCTAGAATACGACAATCTCACAGACAGCGTTGAGATATACGGTATTCACGACAGCAGGCTGA
ATAATAAAAAAATTAGAAACTATTATTTAACCCTAGAAAGATAATCATATTGTGACGTACGTTAAAGATA
ATCATGCGTAAAATTGACGCATGTGTTTTATCGATCTGTATATCGAGGTTTATTTATTAATTTGAATAGA
TATTAAGTTTTATTATATTTACACTTACATACTAATAATAAATTCAACAAACAATTTATTTATGTTTATT
TATTTATTAAAAAAAAACAAAAACTCAAAATTTCTTCTATAAAGTAACAAAACTTTTAAACATTCTCTCT
TTTACAAAAATAAACTTATTTTGTACTTTAAAAACAGTCATGTTGTATTATAAAATAAGTAATTAGCTTA
ACTTATACATAATAGAAACAAATTATACTTATTAATGAGGGCCTATTTCCCATGATTCCTTCATATTTGC
ATATACGATACAAGGCTGTTAGAGAGATAATTGGAATTAATTTGACTGTAAACACAAAGATATTAGTACA
AAATACGTGACGTAGAAAGTAATAATTTCTTGGGTAGTTTGCAGTTTTAAAATTATGTTTTAAAATGGAC
TATCATATGCTTACCGTAACTTGAAAGTATTTCGATTTCTTGGCTTTATATATCTTGTGGAAAGGACGAA
ACACCGTCTCCCCCCCCTGCTCCCCGGTTTTAGAGCTAGGCCAACATGAGGATCACCCATGTCTGCAGGG
CCTAGCAAGTTAAAATAAGGCTAGTCCGTTATCAACTTGGCCAACATGAGGATCACCCATGTCTGCAGGG
CCAAGTGGCACCGAGTCGGTGCTTTTTTTGAATTCTGATGCGGTATTTTCTCCTTACGCATCTGTGCGGT
ATTTCACACCGCATACGTCAAAGCAACCATAGTACGCGCCCTGTAGCGGCATTTAAAGCCATCGAAGCAG
CTCCAGCCTACACAATCGCTCAAGACGTGTAATGCTTTTATTATATATTAGTCACGATATCTATAACAAG
AAAATATATATATAATAAGTTATCACGTAAGTAGAACATGAAATAACAATATAATTATCGTATGAGTTAA
ATCTTAAAAGTCACGTAAAAGATAATCATGCGTCATTTTGACTCACGCGGTCGTTATAGTTCAAAATCAG
TGACACTTACCGCATTGACAAGCACGCCTCACGGGAGCTCCAAGCGGCGACTGAGATGTCCTAAATGCAC
AGCGACGGATTCGCGCTATTTAGAAAGAGAGAGCAATATTTCAAGAATGCATGCGTCAATTTTACGCAGA
CTATCTTTCTAGGGTTAAAAAAGATTTGCGCTTTACTCGACCTAAACTTTAAACACGTCATAGAATCTTC
GTTTGACAAAAACCACATTGTGGGGTACCGAGCTCGAATTCATCGATGATATCAGATCTGCCGGTCTCCC
TATAGTGAGTCGTATTAATTTCGATAAGCCAGGTTAACCTGCATTAATGAATCGGCCAACGCGCGGGGAG
AGGCGGTTTGCGTATTGGGCGCTCTTCCGCTTCCTCGCTCACTGACTCGCTGCGCTCGGTCGTTCGGCTG
CGGCGAGCGGTATCAGCTCACTCAAAGGCGGTAATACGGTTATCCACAGAATCAGGGGATAACGCAGGAA
AGAACATGTGAGCAAAAGGCCAGCAAAAGGCCAGGAACCGTAAAAAGGCCGCGTTGCTGGCGTTTTTCCA
TAGGCTCCGCCCCCCTGACGAGCATCACAAAAATCGACGCTCAAGTCAGAGGTGGCGAAACCCGACAGGA
CTATAAAGATACCAGGCGTTTCCCCCTGGAAGCTCCCTCGTGCGCTCTCCTGTTCCGACCCTGCCGCTTA
CCGGATACCTGTCCGCCTTTCTCCCTTCGGGAAGCGTGGCGCTTTCTCATAGCTCACGCTGTAGGTATCT
CAGTTCGGTGTAGGTCGTTCGCTCCAAGCTGGGCTGTGTGCACGAACCCCCCGTTCAGCCCGACCGCTGC
GCCTTATCCGGTAACTATCGTCTTGAGTCCAACCCGGTAAGACACGACTTATCGCCACTGGCAGCAGCCA
CTGGTAACAGGATTAGCAGAGCGAGGTATGTAGGCGGTGCTACAGAGTTCTTGAAGTGGTGGCCTAACTA
CGGCTACACTAGAAGAACAGTATTTGGTATCTGCGCTCTGCTGAAGCCAGTTACCTTCGGAAAAAGAGTT
GGTAGCTCTTGATCCGGCAAACAAACCACCGCTGGTAGCGGTGGTTTTTTTGTTTGCAAGCAGCAGATTA
CGCGCAGAAAAAAAGGATCTCAAGAAGATCCTTTGATCTTTTCTACGGGGTCTGACGCTCAGTGGAACGA
AAACTCACGTTAAGGGATTTTGGTCATGAGATTATCAAAAAGGATCTTCACCTAGATCCTTTTAAATTAA
AAATGAAGTTTTAAATCAATCTAAAGTATATATGAGTAAACTTGGTCTGACAGTTACCAATGCTTAATCA
GTGAGGCACCTATCTCAGCGATCTGTCTATTTCGTTCATCCATAGTTGCCTGACTCCCCGTCGTGTAGAT
AACTACGATACGGGAGGGCTTACCATCTGGCCCCAGTGCTGCAATGATACCGCGAGACCCACGCTCACCG
GCTCCAGATTTATCAGCAATAAACCAGCCAGCCGGAAGGGCCGAGCGCAGAAGTGGTCCTGCAACTTTAT
CCGCCTCCATCCAGTCTATTAATTGTTGCCGGGAAGCTAGAGTAAGTAGTTCGCCAGTTAATAGTTTGCG
CAACGTTGTTGCCATTGCTACAGGCATCGTGGTGTCACGCTCGTCGTTTGGTATGGCTTCATTCAGCTCC
GGTTCCCAACGATCAAGGCGAGTTACATGATCCCCCATGTTGTGCAAAAAAGCGGTTAGCTCCTTCGGTC
CTCCGATCGTTGTCAGAAGTAAGTTGGCCGCAGTGTTATCACTCATGGTTATGGCAGCACTGCATAATTC
TCTTACTGTCATGCCATCCGTAAGATGCTTTTCTGTGACTGGTGAGTACTCAACCAAGTCATTCTGAGAA
TAGTGTATGCGGCGACCGAGTTGCTCTTGCCCGGCGTCAATACGGGATAATACCGCGCCACATAGCAGAA
CTTTAAAAGTGCTCATCATTGGAAAACGTTCTTCGGGGCGAAAACTCTCAAGGATCTTACCGCTGTTGAG
ATCCAGTTCGATGTAACCCACTCGTGCACCCAACTGATCTTCAGCATCTTTTACTTTCACCAGCGTTTCT
GGGTGAGCAAAAACAGGAAGGCAAAATGCCGCAAAAAAGGGAATAAGGGCGACACGGAAATGTTGAATAC
TCAT
Features (pLannotate 1.2.2; 23 found; start..end, strand, type, name):
      1..105     -  promoter       AmpR promoter: bla
    200..235     +  CDS            rop (fragment): Rop protein, which maintains plasmids at low copy number; rop
    337..388     +  misc_feature   bom (fragment): basis of mobility region from pBR322
    451..469     +  promoter       SP6 promoter: promoter for bacteriophage SP6 RNA polymerase
    483..522     +  CDS            lacI (fragment): lac repressor; lacI; The lac repressor binds to the lac operator to inhibit transcription in E. coli. This inhibition can be relieved by adding lactose or isopropyl-β-D-thiogalactopyranoside (IPTG).
    535..556     +  protein_bind   CAP binding site: CAP binding activates transcription in the presence of cAMP. E. coli catabolite activator protein
    571..601     +  promoter       lac promoter: promoter for the E. coli lac operon
    609..625     +  protein_bind   lac operator: The lac repressor binds to the lac operator to inhibit transcription in E. coli. This inhibition can be relieved by adding lactose or isopropyl-β-D-thiogalactopyranoside (IPTG). lac repressor encoded by lacI
    670..688     +  promoter       T3 promoter: promoter for bacteriophage T3 RNA polymerase
    690..869     +  CDS            FP (fragment): FP25_NPVAC - Experimental evidence at protein level: Swiss-Prot protein existence level 1. From Autographa californica nuclear polyhedrosis virus (AcMNPV).
   1227..1467    +  promoter       U6 promoter: RNA polymerase III promoter for human U6 snRNA
   1514..1532    +  misc_RNA       MS2 stem loop: stem loop that binds the bacteriophage MS2 coat protein
   1543..1579    +  misc_RNA       gRNA scaffold (fragment): guide RNA scaffold for the Streptococcus pyogenes CRISPR/Cas9 system
   1584..1602    +  misc_RNA       MS2 stem loop: stem loop that binds the bacteriophage MS2 coat protein
   1613..1632    +  misc_RNA       gRNA scaffold (fragment): guide RNA scaffold for the Streptococcus pyogenes CRISPR/Cas9 system
   1645..1695    -  misc_feature   bom (fragment): basis of mobility region from pBR322
   1714..1730    +  rep_origin     f1 ori (fragment): f1 bacteriophage origin of replication; arrow indicates direction of (+) strand synthesis
   2115..2192    +  CDS            FP (fragment): FP25_NPVAC - Experimental evidence at protein level: Swiss-Prot protein existence level 1. From Autographa californica nuclear polyhedrosis virus (AcMNPV).
   2193..2211    -  misc_feature   MCS (fragment): pUC18/19 multiple cloning site
   2239..2257    -  promoter       T7 promoter: promoter for bacteriophage T7 RNA polymerase
   2279..2332    -  CDS            lacI (fragment): lac repressor; lacI; The lac repressor binds to the lac operator to inhibit transcription in E. coli. This inhibition can be relieved by adding lactose or isopropyl-β-D-thiogalactopyranoside (IPTG).
   2515..3103    -  rep_origin     ori: high-copy-number ColE1/pMB1/pBR322/pUC origin of replication
   3274..4134    -  CDS            AmpR: β-lactamase; bla; confers resistance to ampicillin, carbenicillin, and related antibiotics
