[The description below was written by a language model from this plasmid's Addgene catalogue record and pLannotate feature annotations shown in this document.]
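Description:
pYJ20-PB-U6-Mafa-acti-gRNA3 is a small (about 4.1 kb) mammalian CRISPR-activation guide plasmid built on the PB-MS2-sgRNA backbone. It is propagated in E. coli through a high-copy ColE1/pUC-type origin and selected with ampicillin via the bla gene and its promoter. The remaining bacterial annotations (lac promoter/operator, CAP site, T3, T7 and SP6 promoters, and short rop, bom, lacI, f1 ori and MCS fragments) are cloning-vector remnants rather than functional parts of the payload.

The payload is a human U6 RNA polymerase III promoter driving a single guide RNA against human MAFA, listed as activation gRNA3. The S. pyogenes Cas9 scaffold is interrupted by two MS2 stem loops, which explains why it is annotated as fragments. This is the sgRNA design used in the synergistic activation mediator (SAM) system: the loops recruit MS2 coat protein fused to activation domains, which cooperate with a dCas9 activator to switch on the endogenous target gene. Those protein components are not encoded here and must be supplied separately.

Two short matches to the baculovirus FP25 gene flank the cassette. Given the "PB" in the name, these probably reflect piggyBac transposon-end sequences, which would allow transposase-mediated genomic integration, though no terminal repeats are annotated explicitly. No mammalian selection marker or reporter appears in the feature table.

The stated purpose refers to activating NKX6.1, whereas the plasmid name, insert name and gene entry all indicate MAFA. The record does not resolve this discrepancy, but the insert fields point to MAFA as the target.
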