Addgene plasmid #131064: pYJ20-PB-U6-Mafa-acti-gRNA3
Purpose: Activation of NKX6.1 via SAM system
Depositing lab: Xiaojun Lian. Depositing organization: Pennsylvania State University.
Backbone
  Vector backbone: PB-MS2-sgRNA
  Backbone size w/o insert (bp): 4131
  Vector type: Mammalian Expression, CRISPR
Growth in bacteria
  Bacterial resistance: Ampicillin, 100 μg/mL
  Growth temperature: 37°C
  Growth strain: NEB Stable
  Copy number: Unknown
Gene/Insert
  Gene/Insert name: MAFA activation gRNA3
  gRNA/shRNA sequence: GTCTCCCCCCCCTGCTCCCCG
  Species: H. sapiens (human)
  Entrez Gene: MAFA (a.k.a. INSDM, RIPE3b1, hMafA)
  Cloning method: Restriction Enzyme; 5′ cloning site Unknown (unknown if destroyed); 3′ cloning site Unknown (unknown if destroyed)
Terms and licenses: Academic/Nonprofit Terms; Industry Terms: Not Available to Industry
How to cite: pYJ20-PB-U6-Mafa-acti-gRNA3 was a gift from Xiaojun Lian (Addgene plasmid # 131064 ; http://n2t.net/addgene:131064 ; RRID:Addgene_131064)
